>Addgene plasmid #136918 | pCMV-BE4max-NRRH | addgene full sequence | sequence record 288104 | Addgene NGS Result
GACATTGATTATTGACTAGTTATTAATAGTAATCAATTACGGGGTCATTAGTTCATAGCCCATATATGGA
GTTCCGCGTTACATAACTTACGGTAAATGGCCCGCCTGGCTGACCGCCCAACGACCCCCGCCCATTGACG
TCAATAATGACGTATGTTCCCATAGTAACGCCAATAGGGACTTTCCATTGACGTCAATGGGTGGAGTATT
TACGGTAAACTGCCCACTTGGCAGTACATCAAGTGTATCATATGCCAAGTACGCCCCCTATTGACGTCAA
TGACGGTAAATGGCCCGCCTGGCATTATGCCCAGTACATGACCTTATGGGACTTTCCTACTTGGCAGTAC
ATCTACGTATTAGTCATCGCTATTACCATGGTGATGCGGTTTTGGCAGTACATCAATGGGCGTGGATAGC
GGTTTGACTCACGGGGATTTCCAAGTCTCCACCCCATTGACGTCAATGGGAGTTTGTTTTGGCACCAAAA
TCAACGGGACTTTCCAAAATGTCGTAACAACTCCGCCCCATTGACGCAAATGGGCGGTAGGCGTGTACGG
TGGGAGGTCTATATAAGCAGAGCTGGTTTAGTGAACCGTCAGATCCGCTAGAGATCCGCGGCCGCTAATA
CGACTCACTATAGGGAGAGCCGCCACCATGAAACGGACAGCCGACGGAAGCGAGTTCGAGTCACCAAAGA
AGAAGCGGAAAGTCTCCTCAGAGACTGGGCCTGTCGCCGTCGATCCAACCCTGCGCCGCCGGATTGAACC
TCACGAGTTTGAAGTGTTCTTTGACCCCCGGGAGCTGAGAAAGGAGACATGCCTGCTGTACGAGATCAAC
TGGGGAGGCAGGCACTCCATCTGGAGGCACACCTCTCAGAACACAAATAAGCACGTGGAGGTGAACTTCA
TCGAGAAGTTTACCACAGAGCGGTACTTCTGCCCCAATACCAGATGTAGCATCACATGGTTTCTGAGCTG
GTCCCCTTGCGGAGAGTGTAGCAGGGCCATCACCGAGTTCCTGTCCAGATATCCACACGTGACACTGTTT
ATCTACATCGCCAGGCTGTATCACCACGCAGACCCAAGGAATAGGCAGGGCCTGCGCGATCTGATCAGCT
CCGGCGTGACCATCCAGATCATGACAGAGCAGGAGTCCGGCTACTGCTGGCGGAACTTCGTGAATTATTC
TCCTAGCAACGAGGCCCACTGGCCTAGGTACCCACACCTGTGGGTGCGCCTGTACGTGCTGGAGCTGTAT
TGCATCATCCTGGGCCTGCCCCCTTGTCTGAATATCCTGCGGAGAAAGCAGCCCCAGCTGACCTTCTTTA
CAATCGCCCTGCAGTCTTGTCACTATCAGAGGCTGCCACCCCACATCCTGTGGGCCACAGGCCTGAAGTC
TGGAGGATCTAGCGGAGGATCCTCTGGCAGCGAGACACCAGGAACAAGCGAGTCAGCAACACCAGAGAGC
AGTGGCGGCAGCAGCGGCGGCAGCGACAAGAAGTACAGCATCGGCCTGACCATCGGCACCAACTCTGTGG
GCTGGGCCGTGATCACCGACGAGTACAAGGTGCCCAGCAAGAAATTCAAGGTGCTGGGCAACACCGACCG
GCACAGCATCAAGAAGAACCTGATCGGAGCCCTGCTGTTCGACAGCGGCGAAACAGCCGAGGCCACCCGG
CTGAAGAGAACCGCCAGAAGAAGATACACCAGACGGAAGAACCGGATCTGCTATCTGCAAGAGATCTTCA
GCAACGAGATGGCCAAGGTGGACGACAGCTTCTTCCACAGACTGGAAGAGTCCTTCCTGGTGGAAGAGGA
TAAGAAGCACGAGCGGCACCCCATCTTCGGCAACATCGTGGACGAGGTGGCCTACCACGAGAAGTACCCC
ACCATCTACCACCTGAGAAAGAAACTGGTGGACAGCACCGACAAGGCCGACCTGCGGCTGATCTATCTGG
CCCTGGCCCACATGATCAAGTTCCGGGGCCACTTCCTGATCGAGGGCGACCTGAACCCCGACAACAGCGA
CGTGGACAAGCTGTTCATCCAGCTGGTGCAGACCTACAACCAGCTGTTCGAGGAAAACCCCATCAACGCC
AGCGGCGTGGACGCCAAGGCCATCCTGTCTGCCAGACTGAGCAAGAGCAGACGGCTGGAAAATCTGATCG
CCCAGCTGCCCGGCGAGAAGAAGAATGGCCTGTTCGGAAACCTGATTGCCCTGAGCCTGGGCCTGACCCC
CAACTTCAAGAGCAACTTCGACCTGGCCGAGGATGCCAAACTGCAGCTGAGCAAGGACACCTACGACGAC
GACCTGGACAACCTGCTGGCCCAGATCGGCGACCAGTACGCCGACCTGTTTCTGGCCGCCAAGAACCTGT
CCGACGCCATCCTGCTGAGCGACATCCTGAGAGTGAACACCGAGATCACCAAGGCCCCCCTGAGCGCCTC
TATGGTGAAGAGATACGACGAGCACCACCAGGACCTGACCCTGCTGAAAGCTCTCGTGCGGCAGCAGCTG
CCTGAGAAGTACAAAGAGATTTTCTTCGACCAGAGCAAGAACGGCTACGCCGGCTACATTGACGGCGGAG
CCAGCCAGGAAGAGTTCTACAAGTTCATCAAGCCCATCCTGGAAAAGATGGACGGCACCGAGGAACTGCT
CGTGAAGCTGAACAGAGAGGACCTGCTGCGGAAGCAGCGGACCTTCGACAACGGCATTATCCCCCACCAG
ATCCACCTGGGAGAGCTGCACGCCATTCTGCGGCGGCAGGGCGATTTTTACCCATTCCTGAAGGACAACC
GGGAAAAGATCGAGAAGATCCTGACCTTCCGCATCCCCTACTACGTGGGCCCTCTGGCCAGGGGAAACAG
CAGATTCGCCTGGATGACCAGAAAGAGCGAGGAAACCATCACCCCCTGGAACTTCGAGGAAGTGGTGGAC
AAGGGCGCTTCCGCCCAGAGCTTCATCGAGCGGATGACCAACTTCGATAAGAACCTGCCCAACGAGAAGG
TGCTGCCCAAGCACAGCCTGCTGTACGAGTACTTCACCGTGTATAACGAGCTGACCAAAGTGAAATACGT
GACCGAGGGAATGAGAAAGCCCGCCTTCCTGAGCGGCGAGCAGAAAAAGGCCATCGTGGACCTGCTGTTC
AAGACCAACCGGAAAGTGACCGTGAAGCAGCTGAAAGAGGACTACTTCAAGAAAATCGAGTGCTTCGACT
CCGTGGAAATCTCCGGCGTGGAAGATCGGTTCAACGCCTCCCTGGGCACATACCACGATCTGCTGAAAAT
TATCAAGGACAAGGACTTCCTGGACAATGAGGAAAACGAGGACATTCTGGAAGATATCGTGCTGACCCTG
ACACTGTTTGAGGACAGAGAGATGATCGAGGAACGGCTGAAAACCTATGCCCACCTGTTCGACGACAAAG
TGATGAAGCAGCTGAAGCGGCTGAGATACACCGGCTGGGGCAGGCTGAGCCGGAAGCTGATCAACGGCAT
CCGGGACAAGCAGTCCGGCAAGACAATCCTGGATTTCCTGAAGTCCGACGGCTTCGCCAACAGAAACTTC
ATGCAGCTGATCCACGACGACAGCCTGACCTTTAAAGAGGACATCCAGAAAGCCCAGGTGTCCGGCCAGG
GCGATAGCCTGCACGAGCACATTGCCAATCTGGCCGGCAGCCCCGCCATTAAGAAGGGCATCCTGCAGAC
AGTGAAGGTGGTGGACGAGCTCGTGAAAGTGATGGGCGGCCACAAGCCCGAGAACATCGTGATCGAAATG
GCCAGAGAGAACCAGACCACCCAGAAGGGACAGAAGAACAGCCGCGAGAGAATGAAGCGGATCGAAGAGG
GCATCAAAGAGCTGGGCAGCCAGATCCTGAAAGAACACCCCGTGGAAAACACCCAGCTGCAGAACGAGAA
GCTGTACCTGTACTACCTGCAGAATGGGCGGGATATGTACGTGGACCAGGAACTGGACATCAACCGGCTG
TCCGACTACGATGTGGACCATATCGTGCCTCAGAGCTTTCTGAAGGACGACTCCATCGACAACAAGGTGC
TGACCAGAAGCGACAAGAACCGGGGCAAGAGCGACAACGTGCCCTCCGAAGAGGTCGTGAAGAAGATGAA
GAACTACTGGCGGCAGCTGCTGAACGCCAAGCTGATTACCCAGAGAAAGTTCGACAATCTGACCAAGGCC
GAGAGAGGCGGCCTGAGCGAACTGGATAAGGCCGGCTTCATCAAGAGACAGCTGGTGGAAACCCGGCAGA
TCACAAAGCACGTGGCACAGATCCTGGACTCCCGGATGAACACTAAGTACGACGAGAATGACAAGCTGAT
CCGGGAAGTGAAAGTGATCACCCTGAAGTCCAAGCTGGTGTCCGATTTCCGGAAGGATTTCCAGTTTTAC
AAAGTGCGCGAGATCAACAACTACCACCACGCCCACGACGCCTACCTGAACGCCGTCGTGGGAACCGCCC
TGATCAAAAAGTACCCTAAGCTGGAAAGCGAGTTCGTGTACGGCGACTACAAGGTGTACGACGTGCGGAA
GATGATCGCCAAGAGCGAGCAGGAAATCGGCAAGGCTACCGCCAAGTACTTCTTCTACAGCAACATCATG
AACTTTTTCAAGACCGAGATTACCCTGGCCAACGGCGAGATCCGGAAGCGGCCTCTGATCGAGACAAACG
GCGAAACCGGGGAGATCGTGTGGGATAAGGGCCGGGATTTTGCCACCGTGCGGAAAGTGCTGAGCATGCC
CCAAGTGAATATCGTGAAAAAGACCGAGGTGCAGACAGGCGGCTTCAGCAAAGAGTCTATCCTGCCCAAG
GGCAACAGCGATAAGCTGATCGCCAGAAAGAAGGACTGGGACCCTAAGAAGTACGGCGGCTTCAACAGCC
CCACCGCGGCCTATTCTGTGCTGGTGGTGGCCAAAGTGGAAAAGGGCAAGTCCAAGAAACTGAAGAGTGT
GAAAGAGCTGCTGGGGATCACCATCATGGAAAGAAGCAGCTTCGAGAAGAATCCCATCGGCTTTCTGGAA
GCCAAGGGCTACAAAGAAGTGAAAAAGGACCTGATCATCAAGCTGCCTAAGTACTCCCTGTTCGAGCTGG
AAAACGGCCGGAAGAGAATGCTGGCCTCTGCCGGCGTGCTGCATAAGGGAAACGAACTGGCCCTGCCCTC
CAAATATGTGAACTTCCTGTACCTGGCCAGCCACTATGAAAAGCTGAAGGGCTCCCCCGAGGATAATGAG
CAGAAACAGCTGTTTGTGGAACAGCACAAGCACTACCTGGACGAGATCATCGAGCAGATCAGCGAGTTCT
CCAAGAGAGTGATCCTGGCCGACGCTAATCTGGACAAAGTGCTGTCCGCCTACAACAAGCACCGGGATAA
GCCCATCAGAGAGCAGGCCGAGAATATCATCCACCTGTTTACCCTGACCAATCTGGGAGTGCCTGCCGCC
TTCAAGTACTTTGACACCACCATCGACAAAAAGAGGTACACCAGCACCAAAGAGGTGCTGGACGCCACCC
TGATCCACCAGAGCATCACCGGCCTGTACGAGACACGGATCGACCTGTCTCAGCTGGGAGGTGACAGCGG
CGGGAGCGGCGGGAGCGGGGGGAGCACTAATCTGAGCGACATCATTGAGAAGGAGACTGGGAAACAGCTG
GTCATTCAGGAGTCCATCCTGATGCTGCCTGAGGAGGTGGAGGAAGTGATCGGCAACAAGCCAGAGTCTG
ACATCCTGGTGCACACCGCCTACGACGAGTCCACAGATGAGAATGTGATGCTGCTGACCTCTGACGCCCC
CGAGTATAAGCCTTGGGCCCTGGTCATCCAGGATTCTAACGGCGAGAATAAGATCAAGATGCTGAGCGGA
GGATCCGGAGGATCTGGAGGCAGCACCAACCTGTCTGACATCATCGAGAAGGAGACAGGCAAGCAGCTGG
TCATCCAGGAGAGCATCCTGATGCTGCCCGAAGAAGTCGAAGAAGTGATCGGAAACAAGCCTGAGAGCGA
TATCCTGGTCCATACCGCCTACGACGAGAGTACCGACGAAAATGTGATGCTGCTGACATCCGACGCCCCA
GAGTATAAGCCCTGGGCTCTGGTCATCCAGGATTCCAACGGAGAGAACAAAATCAAAATGCTGTCTGGCG
GCTCAAAAAGAACCGCCGACGGCAGCGAATTCGAGCCCAAGAAGAAGAGGAAAGTCTAACCGGTCATCAT
CACCATCACCATTGAGTTTAAACCCGCTGATCAGCCTCGACTGTGCCTTCTAGTTGCCAGCCATCTGTTG
TTTGCCCCTCCCCCGTGCCTTCCTTGACCCTGGAAGGTGCCACTCCCACTGTCCTTTCCTAATAAAATGA
GGAAATTGCATCGCATTGTCTGAGTAGGTGTCATTCTATTCTGGGGGGTGGGGTGGGGCAGGACAGCAAG
GGGGAGGATTGGGAAGACAATAGCAGGCATGCTGGGGATGCGGTGGGCTCTATGGCTTCTGAGGCGGAAA
GAACCAGCTGGGGCTCGATACCGTCGACCTCTAGCTAGAGCTTGGCGTAATCATGGTCATAGCTGTTTCC
TGTGTGAAATTGTTATCCGCTCACAATTCCACACAACATACGAGCCGGAAGCATAAAGTGTAAAGCCTAG
GGTGCCTAATGAGTGAGCTAACTCACATTAATTGCGTTGCGCTCACTGCCCGCTTTCCAGTCGGGAAACC
TGTCGTGCCAGCTGCATTAATGAATCGGCCAACGCGCGGGGAGAGGCGGTTTGCGTATTGGGCGCTCTTC
CGCTTCCTCGCTCACTGACTCGCTGCGCTCGGTCGTTCGGCTGCGGCGAGCGGTATCAGCTCACTCAAAG
GCGGTAATACGGTTATCCACAGAATCAGGGGATAACGCAGGAAAGAACATGTGAGCAAAAGGCCAGCAAA
AGGCCAGGAACCGTAAAAAGGCCGCGTTGCTGGCGTTTTTCCATAGGCTCCGCCCCCCTGACGAGCATCA
CAAAAATCGACGCTCAAGTCAGAGGTGGCGAAACCCGACAGGACTATAAAGATACCAGGCGTTTCCCCCT
GGAAGCTCCCTCGTGCGCTCTCCTGTTCCGACCCTGCCGCTTACCGGATACCTGTCCGCCTTTCTCCCTT
CGGGAAGCGTGGCGCTTTCTCATAGCTCACGCTGTAGGTATCTCAGTTCGGTGTAGGTCGTTCGCTCCAA
GCTGGGCTGTGTGCACGAACCCCCCGTTCAGCCCGACCGCTGCGCCTTATCCGGTAACTATCGTCTTGAG
TCCAACCCGGTAAGACACGACTTATCGCCACTGGCAGCAGCCACTGGTAACAGGATTAGCAGAGCGAGGT
ATGTAGGCGGTGCTACAGAGTTCTTGAAGTGGTGGCCTAACTACGGCTACACTAGAAGAACAGTATTTGG
TATCTGCGCTCTGCTGAAGCCAGTTACCTTCGGAAAAAGAGTTGGTAGCTCTTGATCCGGCAAACAAACC
ACCGCTGGTAGCGGTGGTTTTTTTGTTTGCAAGCAGCAGATTACGCGCAGAAAAAAAGGATCTCAAGAAG
ATCCTTTGATCTTTTCTACGGGGTCTGACACTCAGTGGAACGAAAACTCACGTTAAGGGATTTTGGTCAT
GAGATTATCAAAAAGGATCTTCACCTAGATCCTTTTAAATTAAAAATGAAGTTTTAAATCAATCTAAAGT
ATATATGAGTAAACTTGGTCTGACAGTTACCAATGCTTAATCAGTGAGGCACCTATCTCAGCGATCTGTC
TATTTCGTTCATCCATAGTTGCCTGACTCCCCGTCGTGTAGATAACTACGATACGGGAGGGCTTACCATC
TGGCCCCAGTGCTGCAATGATACCGCGAGACCCACGCTCACCGGCTCCAGATTTATCAGCAATAAACCAG
CCAGCCGGAAGGGCCGAGCGCAGAAGTGGTCCTGCAACTTTATCCGCCTCCATCCAGTCTATTAATTGTT
GCCGGGAAGCTAGAGTAAGTAGTTCGCCAGTTAATAGTTTGCGCAACGTTGTTGCCATTGCTACAGGCAT
CGTGGTGTCACGCTCGTCGTTTGGTATGGCTTCATTCAGCTCCGGTTCCCAACGATCAAGGCGAGTTACA
TGATCCCCCATGTTGTGCAAAAAAGCGGTTAGCTCCTTCGGTCCTCCGATCGTTGTCAGAAGTAAGTTGG
CCGCAGTGTTATCACTCATGGTTATGGCAGCACTGCATAATTCTCTTACTGTCATGCCATCCGTAAGATG
CTTTTCTGTGACTGGTGAGTACTCAACCAAGTCATTCTGAGAATAGTGTATGCGGCGACCGAGTTGCTCT
TGCCCGGCGTCAATACGGGATAATACCGCGCCACATAGCAGAACTTTAAAAGTGCTCATCATTGGAAAAC
GTTCTTCGGGGCGAAAACTCTCAAGGATCTTACCGCTGTTGAGATCCAGTTCGATGTAACCCACTCGTGC
ACCCAACTGATCTTCAGCATCTTTTACTTTCACCAGCGTTTCTGGGTGAGCAAAAACAGGAAGGCAAAAT
GCCGCAAAAAAGGGAATAAGGGCGACACGGAAATGTTGAATACTCATACTCTTCCTTTTTCAATATTATT
GAAGCATTTATCAGGGTTATTGTCTCATGAGCGGATACATATTTGAATGTATTTAGAAAAATAAACAAAT
AGGGGTTCCGCGCACATTTCCCCGAAAAGTGCCACCTGACGTCGACGGATCGGGAGATCGATCTCCCGAT
CCCCTAGGGTCGACTCTCAGTACAATCTGCTCTGATGCCGCATAGTTAAGCCAGTATCTGCTCCCTGCTT
GTGTGTTGGAGGTCGCTGAGTAGTGCGCGAGCAAAATTTAAGCTACAACAAGGCAAGGCTTGACCGACAA
TTGCATGAAGAATCTGCTTAGGGTTAGGCGTTTTGCGCTGCTTCGCGATGTACGGGCCAGATATACGCGT
T
Features (pLannotate 1.2.2; 17 found; start..end, strand, type, name):
      1..380     +  enhancer       CMV enhancer: human cytomegalovirus immediate early enhancer
    381..584     +  promoter       CMV promoter: human cytomegalovirus (CMV) immediate early promoter
    626..644     +  promoter       T7 promoter: promoter for bacteriophage T7 RNA polymerase
    715..1398    +  CDS            Apobec1: ABEC1_RAT - Experimental evidence at protein level: Swiss-Prot protein existence level 1. Catalytic component of the apolipoprotein B mRNA editing enzyme complex which is responsible for the postranscriptional editing of a CAA codon for Gln to a UAA codon for stop in the APOB mRNA. May also play a role in the epigenetic regulation of gene expression by participating in DNA demethylation. From Rattus norvegicus (Rat).
   1495..5591    +  CDS            Cas9 (fragment): Cas9 (Csn1) endonuclease from the Streptococcus pyogenes Type II CRISPR/Cas system generates RNA-guided double strand breaks in DNA
   5905..6153    +  CDS            UGI: UNGI_BPPB2 - Experimental evidence at protein level: Swiss-Prot protein existence level 1. This protein binds specifically and reversibly to the host uracil-DNA glycosylase, preventing removal of uracil residues from PBS2 DNA by the host uracil-excision repair system. From Bacillus phage PBS2 (Bacteriophage PBS2).
   6271..6495    +  polyA_signal   bGH poly(A) signal: bovine growth hormone polyadenylation signal
   6499..6520    +  promoter       SV40 promoter (fragment): SV40 enhancer and early promoter
   6525..6541    +  misc_feature   MCS (fragment): pBluescript multiple cloning site
   6590..6606    -  protein_bind   lac operator: The lac repressor binds to the lac operator to inhibit transcription in E. coli. This inhibition can be relieved by adding lactose or isopropyl-β-D-thiogalactopyranoside (IPTG). lac repressor encoded by lacI
   6614..6644    -  promoter       lac promoter: promoter for the E. coli lac operon
   6659..6680    -  protein_bind   CAP binding site: CAP binding activates transcription in the presence of cAMP. E. coli catabolite activator protein
   6693..6785    -  CDS            lacI (fragment): lac repressor; lacI; The lac repressor binds to the lac operator to inhibit transcription in E. coli. This inhibition can be relieved by adding lactose or isopropyl-β-D-thiogalactopyranoside (IPTG).
   6968..7556    -  rep_origin     ori: high-copy-number ColE1/pMB1/pBR322/pUC origin of replication
   7727..8587    -  CDS            AmpR: β-lactamase; bla; confers resistance to ampicillin, carbenicillin, and related antibiotics
   8588..8692    -  promoter       AmpR promoter: bla
   8763..8807    -  misc_feature   bom (fragment): basis of mobility region from pBR322
