[The description below was written by a language model from this plasmid's Addgene catalogue record and pLannotate feature annotations shown in this document.]
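Description:
pCMV-BE4max-NRRH is a mammalian expression plasmid of about 9 kb that encodes a cytosine base editor built on an evolved SpCas9 variant. The backbone is recorded as pBR322 CMV. It is propagated in E. coli from a high-copy ColE1/pUC-type origin with ampicillin selection through the bla gene and its own promoter. Fragments of lac regulatory elements, an SV40 promoter remnant and a pBR322 bom region are also annotated, but these appear to be backbone leftovers with no functional role. No mammalian selection marker is annotated, which fits use by transient transfection.

The payload is a single open reading frame driven by the CMV immediate-early enhancer and promoter and terminated by the bGH polyadenylation signal. A T7 promoter sits just upstream of the coding sequence. The annotated fusion runs from rat APOBEC1 cytidine deaminase through S. pyogenes Cas9 to the uracil glycosylase inhibitor (UGI) from phage PBS2. One UGI copy is annotated, and an unannotated gap lies between Cas9 and that copy. In this architecture, Cas9 directs the deaminase to a guide-specified site, where it converts C to U. UGI blocks uracil excision, so the edit resolves as a C•G to T•A change.

"NRRH" denotes the non-G PAM class that the evolved Cas9 variant was selected to recognise. The record does not list the mutations and refers to the publication for them. The catalogue species field mentions TadA, but the feature table shows APOBEC1 and no TadA, consistent with a cytosine rather than adenine editor. No guide RNA cassette is annotated, so a guide would have to be supplied separately. The depositor warns that leaky bacterial expression of the insert raises the spontaneous mutation rate, so the insert should be sequence-verified before use.
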