Addgene plasmid #136918: pCMV-BE4max-NRRH
Purpose: Expresses BE4max-NRRH in mammalian cells
Depositing lab: David Liu. Depositing organization: Broad Institute. Publication: Continuous evolution of SpCas9 variants compatible with non-G PAMs. Miller SM, Wang T, Randolph PB, Arbab M, Shen MW, Huang TP, Matuszek Z, Newby GA, Rees HA, Liu DR. Nat Biotechnol. 2020 Apr;38(4):471-481. doi: 10.1038/s41587-020-0412-8. Epub 2020 Feb 10. PubMed 32042170.
Backbone
  Vector backbone: pBR322 CMV
  Vector type: Mammalian Expression, CRISPR
Growth in bacteria
  Bacterial resistance: Ampicillin, 100 μg/mL
  Growth temperature: 37°C
  Growth strain: Mach1
  Copy number: High Copy
Gene/Insert
  Gene/Insert name: BE4max-NRRH
  Species: Synthetic; TadA is from E.coli (synthetic gene block, mammalian codon optimized), Cas9 is S. pyogenes (mammalian codon optimized)
  Mutation: see manuscript
  Promoter: CMV
  Cloning method: Ligation Independent Cloning
Terms and licenses: Academic/Nonprofit Terms; Industry Terms: Not Available to Industry
Depositor comments: Insert has leaky expression during bacterial propagation and can result in a higher than expected spontaneous mutation rate. The insert should always be sequence validated before use.
How to cite: pCMV-BE4max-NRRH was a gift from David Liu (Addgene plasmid # 136918 ; http://n2t.net/addgene:136918 ; RRID:Addgene_136918)
